>Addgene plasmid #191787 | pFA6a-kanMX6-pSAE3 | addgene full sequence | sequence record 377871 | Addgene NGS Result
CGCGGCCGCCAGCTGAAGCTTCGTACGCCATTTTGAGATCCGGGTTTTACTTGCAAGTTGTCTTCTGTTT
ATGGCAAGGATAAGACCATTGCTTTTAATTTAAAATTATTCTTATACTCTGTCTTTGCATTTATGAAGCA
GAAATAGAATAGCCGCCATTAGGCAGAACAATTCCGTCTGATGTGATAATGCAAAGTGTGCCTGTCATCT
AACTTAAAAGGAATCAGGCCAACCGCTACAGGATATGTACTAGATACAATTACTAAATAATACAAACAGA
ATATATAAAATGCTATGTTTAGCTTGCCTCGTCCCCGCCGGGTCACCCGGCCAGCGACATGGAGGCCCAG
AATACCCTCCTTGACAGTCTTGACGTGCGCAGCTCAGGGGCATGATGTGACTGTCGCCCGTACATTTAGC
CCATACATCCCCATGTATAATCATTTGCATCCATACATTTTGATGGCCGCACGGCGCGAAGCAAAAATTA
CGGCTCCTCGCTGCAGACCTGCGAGCAGGGAAACGCTCCCCTCACAGACGCGTTGAATTGTCCCCACGCC
GCGCCCCTGTAGAGAAATATAAAAGGTTAGGATTTGCCACTGAGGTTCTTCTTTCATATACTTCCTTTTA
AAATCTTGCTAGGATACAGTTCTCACATCACATCCGAACATAAACAACCATGGGTAAGGAAAAGACTCAC
GTTTCGAGGCCGCGATTAAATTCCAACATGGATGCTGATTTATATGGGTATAAATGGGCTCGCGATAATG
TCGGGCAATCAGGTGCGACAATCTATCGATTGTATGGGAAGCCCGATGCGCCAGAGTTGTTTCTGAAACA
TGGCAAAGGTAGCGTTGCCAATGATGTTACAGATGAGATGGTCAGACTAAACTGGCTGACGGAATTTATG
CCTCTTCCGACCATCAAGCATTTTATCCGTACTCCTGATGATGCATGGTTACTCACCACTGCGATCCCCG
GCAAAACAGCATTCCAGGTATTAGAAGAATATCCTGATTCAGGTGAAAATATTGTTGATGCGCTGGCAGT
GTTCCTGCGCCGGTTGCATTCGATTCCTGTTTGTAATTGTCCTTTTAACAGCGATCGCGTATTTCGTCTC
GCTCAGGCGCAATCACGAATGAATAACGGTTTGGTTGATGCGAGTGATTTTGATGACGAGCGTAATGGCT
GGCCTGTTGAACAAGTCTGGAAAGAAATGCATAAGCTTTTGCCATTCTCACCGGATTCAGTCGTCACTCA
TGGTGATTTCTCACTTGATAACCTTATTTTTGACGAGGGGAAATTAATAGGTTGTATTGATGTTGGACGA
GTCGGAATCGCAGACCGATACCAGGATCTTGCCATCCTATGGAACTGCCTCGGTGAGTTTTCTCCTTCAT
TACAGAAACGGCTTTTTCAAAAATATGGTATTGATAATCCTGATATGAATAAATTGCAGTTTCATTTGAT
GCTCGATGAGTTTTTCTAATCAGTACTGACAATAAAAAGATTCTTGTTTTCAAGAACTTGTCATTTGTAT
AGTTTTTTTATATTGTAGTTGTTCTATTTTAATCAAATGTTAGCGTGATTTATATTTTTTTTCGCCTCGA
CATCATCTGCCCAGATGCGAAGTTAAGTGCGCAGAAAGTAATATCATGCGTCAATCGTATGTGAATGCTG
GTCGCTATACTGCTGTCGATTCGATACTAACGCCGCCATCCAGTTTAAACGAGCTCGAATTCATCGATGA
TATCAGATCCACTAGTGGCCTATGCGGCCGCGGATCTGCCGGTCTCCCTATAGTGAGTCGTATTAATTTC
GATAAGCCAGGTTAACCTGCATTAATGAATCGGCCAACGCGCGGGGAGAGGCGGTTTGCGTATTGGGCGC
TCTTCCGCTTCCTCGCTCACTGACTCGCTGCGCTCGGTCGTTCGGCTGCGGCGAGCGGTATCAGCTCACT
CAAAGGCGGTAATACGGTTATCCACAGAATCAGGGGATAACGCAGGAAAGAACATGTGAGCAAAAGGCCA
GCAAAAGGCCAGGAACCGTAAAAAGGCCGCGTTGCTGGCGTTTTTCCATAGGCTCCGCCCCCCTGACGAG
CATCACAAAAATCGACGCTCAAGTCAGAGGTGGCGAAACCCGACAGGACTATAAAGATACCAGGCGTTTC
CCCCTGGAAGCTCCCTCGTGCGCTCTCCTGTTCCGACCCTGCCGCTTACCGGATACCTGTCCGCCTTTCT
CCCTTCGGGAAGCGTGGCGCTTTCTCATAGCTCACGCTGTAGGTATCTCAGTTCGGTGTAGGTCGTTCGC
TCCAAGCTGGGCTGTGTGCACGAACCCCCCGTTCAGCCCGACCGCTGCGCCTTATCCGGTAACTATCGTC
TTGAGTCCAACCCGGTAAGACACGACTTATCGCCACTGGCAGCAGCCACTGGTAACAGGATTAGCAGAGC
GAGGTATGTAGGCGGTGCTACAGAGTTCTTGAAGTGGTGGCCTAACTACGGCTACACTAGAAGAACAGTA
TTTGGTATCTGCGCTCTGCTGAAGCCAGTTACCTTCGGAAAAAGAGTTGGTAGCTCTTGATCCGGCAAAC
AAACCACCGCTGGTAGCGGTGGTTTTTTTGTTTGCAAGCAGCAGATTACGCGCAGAAAAAAAGGATCTCA
AGAAGATCCTTTGATCTTTTCTACGGGGTCTGACGCTCAGTGGAACGAAAACTCACGTTAAGGGATTTTG
GTCATGAGATTATCAAAAAGGATCTTCACCTAGATCCTTTTAAATTAAAAATGAAGTTTTAAATCAATCT
AAAGTATATATGAGTAAACTTGGTCTGACAGTTACCAATGCTTAATCAGTGAGGCACCTATCTCAGCGAT
CTGTCTATTTCGTTCATCCATAGTTGCCTGACTCCCCGTCGTGTAGATAACTACGATACGGGAGGGCTTA
CCATCTGGCCCCAGTGCTGCAATGATACCGCGAGACCCACGCTCACCGGCTCCAGATTTATCAGCAATAA
ACCAGCCAGCCGGAAGGGCCGAGCGCAGAAGTGGTCCTGCAACTTTATCCGCCTCCATCCAGTCTATTAA
TTGTTGCCGGGAAGCTAGAGTAAGTAGTTCGCCAGTTAATAGTTTGCGCAACGTTGTTGCCATTGCTACA
GGCATCGTGGTGTCACGCTCGTCGTTTGGTATGGCTTCATTCAGCTCCGGTTCCCAACGATCAAGGCGAG
TTACATGATCCCCCATGTTGTGCAAAAAAGCGGTTAGCTCCTTCGGTCCTCCGATCGTTGTCAGAAGTAA
GTTGGCCGCAGTGTTATCACTCATGGTTATGGCAGCACTGCATAATTCTCTTACTGTCATGCCATCCGTA
AGATGCTTTTCTGTGACTGGTGAGTACTCAACCAAGTCATTCTGAGAATAGTGTATGCGGCGACCGAGTT
GCTCTTGCCCGGCGTCAATACGGGATAATACCGCGCCACATAGCAGAACTTTAAAAGTGCTCATCATTGG
AAAACGTTCTTCGGGGCGAAAACTCTCAAGGATCTTACCGCTGTTGAGATCCAGTTCGATGTAACCCACT
CGTGCACCCAACTGATCTTCAGCATCTTTTACTTTCACCAGCGTTTCTGGGTGAGCAAAAACAGGAAGGC
AAAATGCCGCAAAAAAGGGAATAAGGGCGACACGGAAATGTTGAATACTCATACTCTTCCTTTTTCAATA
TTATTGAAGCATTTATCAGGGTTATTGTCTCATGAGCGGATACATATTTGAATGTATTTAGAAAAATAAA
CAAATAGGGGTTCCGCGCACATTTCCCCGAAAAGTGCCACCTGACGTCTAAGAAACCATTATTATCATGA
CATTAACCTATAAAAATAGGCGTATCACGAGGCCCTTTCGTCTCGCGCGTTTCGGTGATGACGGTGAAAA
CCTCTGACACATGCAGCTCCCGGAGACGGTCACAGCTTGTCTGTAAGCGGATGCCGGGAGCAGACAAGCC
CGTCAGGGCGCGTCAGCGGGTGTTGGCGGGTGTCGGGGCTGGCTTAACTATGCGGCATCAGAGCAGATTG
TACTGAGAGTGCACCATATGGACATATTGTCGTTAGAACGCGGCTACAATTAATACATAACCTTATGTAT
CATACACATACGATTTAGGTGACACTATAGAA
Features (pLannotate 1.2.2; 9 found; start..end, strand, type, name):
    336..1692    +  gene           kanMX: yeast selectable marker conferring kanamycin resistance (Wach et al., 1994)
   1797..1815    -  promoter       T7 promoter: promoter for bacteriophage T7 RNA polymerase
   1837..1890    -  CDS            lacI (fragment): lac repressor; lacI; The lac repressor binds to the lac operator to inhibit transcription in E. coli. This inhibition can be relieved by adding lactose or isopropyl-β-D-thiogalactopyranoside (IPTG).
   2073..2661    -  rep_origin     ori: high-copy-number ColE1/pMB1/pBR322/pUC origin of replication
   2832..3692    -  CDS            AmpR: β-lactamase; bla; confers resistance to ampicillin, carbenicillin, and related antibiotics
   3693..3797    -  promoter       AmpR promoter: bla
   3892..3927    +  CDS            rop (fragment): Rop protein, which maintains plasmids at low copy number; rop
   4029..4080    +  misc_feature   bom (fragment): basis of mobility region from pBR322
   4143..4161    +  promoter       SP6 promoter: promoter for bacteriophage SP6 RNA polymerase
