[The description below was written by a language model from this plasmid's Addgene catalogue record and pLannotate feature annotations shown in this document.]
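Description:
pFA6a-kanMX6-pSAE3 is a yeast genomic targeting plasmid of about 4.16 kb built on the pFA6a backbone, a family of E. coli-propagated template vectors used to generate integration cassettes for Saccharomyces cerevisiae. In bacteria it is maintained through a high-copy ColE1/pUC-type origin and selected with ampicillin via the β-lactamase gene and its native promoter. It carries no annotated yeast replication origin, consistent with a plasmid meant to supply DNA for chromosomal integration rather than to persist episomally. Short fragments annotated as lacI, rop and bom are remnants of the backbone and are not expected to be functional.

The roughly 1.7 kb insert is recorded as kanMX plus pSAE3. The kanMX module, annotated across about 1.36 kb, is the standard yeast dominant marker that confers G418 resistance. The SAE3 promoter is not picked up as a feature. By elimination it probably lies in the unannotated stretch of about 300 bp between the SP6 promoter and kanMX, or less likely in the short gap between kanMX and the T7 promoter, but the record does not define its position, orientation or length. SP6 and T7 promoters flank the insert and serve as sequencing primer sites.

The stated purpose is yeast gene induction with a meiotic promoter. SAE3 is a meiosis-specific gene, so placing its promoter upstream of a chosen gene should restrict that gene's expression to meiotic cells. Plasmids of this design are typically used as PCR templates, with the marker-promoter cassette amplified using primers bearing homology to the target locus and integrated by homologous recombination under G418 selection, although the record does not spell out this workflow.
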