Addgene plasmid #191787: pFA6a-kanMX6-pSAE3
Purpose: Yeast gene induction with meiotic promoter
Depositing lab: Dean Dawson. Depositing organization: Oklahoma Medical Research Foundation.
Backbone
  Vector backbone: pFA6a
  Backbone size w/o insert (bp): 2446
  Total vector size (bp): 4160
  Vector type: Yeast genomic targeting
  Selectable markers: Kanamycin (select with G418)
Growth in bacteria
  Bacterial resistance: Ampicillin, 100 μg/mL
  Growth temperature: 37°C
  Growth strain: DH5alpha
  Copy number: Unknown
Gene/Insert
  Gene/Insert name: KanMX pSAE3
  Species: S. cerevisiae (budding yeast)
  Insert size (bp): 1714
  Cloning method: Unknown
  Sequencing primers: 5′ SP6; 3′ T7
Terms and licenses: Academic/Nonprofit Terms; Industry Terms: Not Available to Industry
How to cite: pFA6a-kanMX6-pSAE3 was a gift from Dean Dawson (Addgene plasmid # 191787 ; http://n2t.net/addgene:191787 ; RRID:Addgene_191787)
